Addgene plasmid #139210: pHA853 - mec-4p::Fynempty
Purpose: Control vector for Fyn kinase expression in mec-4 neurons
Depositing lab: Anne Hart. Depositing organization: Brown University. Publication: Tyrosine phosphorylation regulates hnRNPA2 granule protein partitioning and reduces neurodegeneration. Ryan VH, Perdikari TM, Naik MT, Saueressig CF, Lins J, Dignon GL, Mittal J, Hart AC, Fawzi NL. EMBO J. 2021 Feb 1;40(3):e105001. doi: 10.15252/embj.2020105001. Epub 2020 Dec 22. PubMed 33349959.
Backbone
  Vector backbone: pBlueScript
  Vector type: Worm Expression
Growth in bacteria
  Bacterial resistance: Ampicillin, 100 μg/mL
  Growth temperature: 37°C
  Growth strain: DH5alpha
  Copy number: High Copy
Gene/Insert
  Gene/Insert name: Fyn
  Species: H. sapiens (human)
  Mutation: deletion and frame shift to prevent Fyn expression
  Entrez Gene: FYN (a.k.a. SLK, SYN, p59-FYN)
  Cloning method: Gibson Cloning
Terms and licenses: Academic/Nonprofit Terms; Industry Terms: Not Available to Industry
How to cite: pHA853 - mec-4p::Fynempty was a gift from Anne Hart (Addgene plasmid # 139210 ; http://n2t.net/addgene:139210 ; RRID:Addgene_139210)
