[The description below was written by a language model from this plasmid's Addgene catalogue record and pLannotate feature annotations shown in this document.]
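Description:
pHA853 - mec-4p::Fynempty is a 5,482 nt C. elegans expression plasmid built on a pBluescript backbone. It serves as the negative control for a companion construct that expresses human Fyn tyrosine kinase in the neurons where the mec-4 promoter is active. It is maintained in E. coli through a high-copy ColE1/pUC-type origin and selected with ampicillin via the β-lactamase gene and its native promoter. The backbone also has the usual pBluescript features: an f1 origin for single-stranded DNA production, T7 and T3 phage promoters flanking the remnants of the multiple cloning site, and the lac promoter/operator with a disrupted lacZα fragment.

The insert, assembled by Gibson cloning, sits between the two multiple cloning site fragments. According to the catalogue entry it carries the human FYN coding sequence with a deletion and frame shift that prevent production of Fyn protein, and the plasmid name indicates that it is placed under the mec-4 promoter. The automated feature table does not annotate the promoter, FYN itself, or any 3' UTR. Instead it reports partial similarity hits within the insert region. One is a fragment resembling the worm Src-family kinase src-1, which probably reflects homology with the residual Fyn sequence. The short matches to CAP1 and aex-5 may be incidental or may derive from flanking worm regulatory sequence, and the record does not settle this.

Because it matches the active Fyn plasmid in promoter and backbone but yields no kinase, it lets effects seen in transgenic worms be attributed to Fyn itself. The associated work examined tyrosine phosphorylation of hnRNPA2 and neurodegeneration.
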