Features (pLannotate 1.2.2; 16 found; start..end, strand, type, name):
    157..175     +  promoter       T7 promoter: promoter for bacteriophage T7 RNA polymerase
    184..219     +  misc_feature   MCS (fragment): pBluescript multiple cloning site
    409..672     +  CDS            CAP1 (fragment): CAP1_BOVIN - Experimental evidence at transcript level: Swiss-Prot protein existence level 2. Directly regulates filament dynamics and has been implicated in a number of complex developmental and morphological processes, including mRNA localization and the establishment of cell polarity. From Bos taurus (Bovine).
   1694..2077    +  CDS            src-1 (fragment): SRC1_CAEEL - Experimental evidence at protein level: Swiss-Prot protein existence level 1. Non-receptor tyrosine-protein kinase which plays a role in endoderm development by controlling spindle orientation in EMS blastomere, probably downstream of receptor mes-1. Also involved in embryonic body morphogenesis, especially in the formation of the pharynx and the intestine (PubMed:12110172, PubMed:12527374, PubMed:19210548). May be dispensable for pharyngeal muscle organization in the adult (PubMed:19210548). Probably phosphorylates netrin receptor unc-5, to regulate distal tip cell (DTC) migratio
   2542..2694    +  CDS            aex-5 (fragment): AEX5_CAEEL - Also known as kpc-3 From Caenorhabditis elegans.
   2792..2812    +  misc_feature   MCS (fragment): pBluescript multiple cloning site
   2825..2843    -  promoter       T3 promoter: promoter for bacteriophage T3 RNA polymerase
   2888..2904    -  protein_bind   lac operator: The lac repressor binds to the lac operator to inhibit transcription in E. coli. This inhibition can be relieved by adding lactose or isopropyl-β-D-thiogalactopyranoside (IPTG). lac repressor encoded by lacI
   2912..2942    -  promoter       lac promoter: promoter for the E. coli lac operon
   2957..2978    -  protein_bind   CAP binding site: CAP binding activates transcription in the presence of cAMP. E. coli catabolite activator protein
   2991..3083    -  CDS            lacI (fragment): lac repressor; lacI; The lac repressor binds to the lac operator to inhibit transcription in E. coli. This inhibition can be relieved by adding lactose or isopropyl-β-D-thiogalactopyranoside (IPTG).
   3266..3854    -  rep_origin     ori: high-copy-number ColE1/pMB1/pBR322/pUC origin of replication
   4025..4885    -  CDS            AmpR: β-lactamase; bla; confers resistance to ampicillin, carbenicillin, and related antibiotics
   4886..4990    -  promoter       AmpR promoter: bla
   5017..5445    +  rep_origin     f1 ori (sequence partly withheld): f1 bacteriophage origin of replication; arrow indicates direction of (+) strand synthesis
   5476..149     -  CDS            lacZα (fragment) (across the origin): LacZα fragment of β-galactosidase; lacZ fragment
>Addgene plasmid #139210 | pHA853 - mec-4p::Fynempty | addgene full sequence | sequence record 274729 | Addgene NGS Result
TTCAGGCTGCGCAACTGTTGGGAAGGGCGATCGGTGCGGGCCTCTTCGCTATTACGCCAGCTGGCGAAAG
GGGGATGTGCTGCAAGGCGATTAAGTTGGGTAACGCCAGGGTTTTCCCAGTCACGACGTTGTAAAACGAC
GGCCAGTGAGCGCGCGTAATACGACTCACTATAGGGCGAATTGGAGCTCCACCGCGGTGGCGGCCGCTCT
AGAACTAGTAAGCTTCAATACAAGCTCAAATACAATACTATTTTTTTTCCGTCTGAACATAAAATTAGTT
TCTAAATAAAAAATGTGAAAATAAATATTTGGTTTTAATCGTTAAAATCTTCCAAATTACTAATAAAGTT
CAGTCAACTATATGCTTCGAAATTCACTGAATCTATTATTGTTATTAATTTTTAGACCCTTGGAGAGCTC
CCAACTCTTTCAATCCAGAAGACTGATGGATGCCAGGTGTACTTGTCAAAGGTGGCTCAAGGATGCGAGA
TTGTCACTTCCAAATCCAGTGAGATGAACATCTCCGTGCAAACCAATGATGATGGGGATTATGTAAGTTT
TTCGGATTGTAGAACCCAATCTAAATTTCCTTTTCAGTCGGAGTTCCCGGTTCCGGAGCAGTTCAAGACA
ACTTTTGTCAATGGCAAGCTAGTCACTGTCGTCTCGGACATTTGCTAAATCTTCTCACGTCATAACCTTA
TTTTTCAACTTCATGAACTATCCCCTCGAACTTTTTTATTTGTCCCTGTCTACAATTCTTTATAAGCAAT
TGAGACACACTTTGCTTTATTAAATAATACCGATTTTGTTTTGTATATGCCTTGACTGGTGCTCAACTAT
TTTTATTGAAAAAATTACTTTTTACTGTCTCGTCGAATAAAAGTGATCCCTTCCAAAAAATAGTTATTCA
TGTTTGAAGGTTTGTGATCGTAGAACAATTGCACCGAATGTAGTGTAAAAAAAATTCCAGAATGTTCAAA
TACATTTCCACCCTCACCAGAACATCTCAAACACCAGGCACATTTCAACACACTTTCATGGATCTTATCT
TGCCTCAAAACCATCAGCTTTCTTCTCATTCTACAAGTATGAAACAATCTACTATTCTATACATTTATAA
TGTAATGGAACCATGTGAAGACATGAGCAAGATCATTGTCGTCAGCGACTACCCCTCCTTCATTTTTCTT
AGAGTATCAGTTTGCTAATGCTATTTTTTTTATCGCTATCAAGTTATAGAGGGATCCCCGGGATTGGCCA
AAGGACCCAAAGGTATGTTTCGAATGATACTAACATAACATAGAACATTTTCAGGAGGACCCTTGCTTGG
AGGGTACCGGTAGAAAAAATGGGCTGTGTGCAATGTAAGGATAAAGAAGCAACAAAACTGACGGAGGAGA
GGGACGGCAGCCTGAACCAGAGCTCTGGGTACCGCTATGGCACAGACCCCACCCCTCAGCACTACCCCAG
CTTCGGTGTGACCTCCATCCCCAACTACAACAACTTCCACGCAGCCGGGGGCCAAGGACTCACCGTCTTT
GGAGGTGTGAACTCTTCGTCTCATACGGGGACCTTGCGTACGAGAGGAGGAACAGGAGTGACACTCTTTG
TGGCCCTTTATGACTATGAAGCACGGACAGAAGATGACCTGAGTTTTCACAAAGGAGAAAAATTTCAAAT
ATTGAACAGCTCGGAAGGAGATTGGTGGGAAGCCCGCTCCTTGACAACTGGAGAGACAGGTTACATTCCC
AGCAATTATGTGGCTCCAGTTTGGACGGCCCCCGAGGCAGCCCTGTACGGGAGGTTCACAATCAAGTCTG
ACGTGTGGTCTTTTGGAATCTTACTCACAGAGCTGGTCACCAAAGGAAGAGTGCCATACCCAGGCATGAA
CAACCGGGAGGTGCTGGAGCAGGTGGAGCGAGGCTACAGGATGCCCTGCCCGCAGGACTGCCCCATCTCT
CTGCATGAGCTCATGATCCACTGCTGGAAAAAGGACCCTGAAGAACGCCCCACTTTTGAGTACTTGCAGA
GCTTCCTGGAAGACTACTTTACCGCGACAGAGCCCCAGTTCCAACCTGGTGAAAACCTGTAAGTCCAATT
ACTCTTCAACATCCCTACATGCTCTTTCTCCCTGTGCTCCCACCCCCTATTTTTGTTATTATCAAAAAAC
TTCTCTTAATTTCTTTGTTTTTTAGCTTCTTTTAAGTCACCTCTAACAATGAAATTGTGTAGATTCAAAA
ATAGAATTAATTCGTAATAAAAAGTCGAAAAAAATTGTGCTCCCTCCCCCCATTAATAATAATTCTATCC
CAAAATCTACACAATGTTCTGTGTACACTTCTTATGTTTTTTACTTCTGATAAATTTTTTTGAAACATCA
TAGAAAAAACCGCACACAAAATACCTTATCATATGTTACGTTTCAGTTTATGACCGCAATTTTTATTTCT
TCGCACGTCTGGGCCTCTCATGACGTCAAATCATGCTCATCGTGAAAAAGTTTTGGAGTATTTTTGGAAT
TTTTCAATCAAGTGAAAGTTTATGAAATTAATTTTCCTGCTTTTGCTTTTTGGGGTTTCCCCTATTGTTT
GTCAAGATTTCGAGGACGGCGTTTTTCTTGCTAAAATCACAAGTATTGATGAGCACGATGCAAGAAAGAT
CGGAAGAAGGTTTGGGTTTGAGGCTCAGTGGAAGGTGAGTAGAAGTTGATAATTTGAAAGTGGAGTAGTG
TCTATGGGGTTTTTGCCTTAAATGACAGAATACATTCCCAATATACCAAACATAACTGTTTCTCGAGGGG
GGGCCCGGTACCCAGCTTTTGTTCCCTTTAGTGAGGGTTAATTGCGCGCTTGGCGTAATCATGGTCATAG
CTGTTTCCTGTGTGAAATTGTTATCCGCTCACAATTCCACACAACATACGAGCCGGAAGCATAAAGTGTA
AAGCCTGGGGTGCCTAATGAGTGAGCTAACTCACATTAATTGCGTTGCGCTCACTGCCCGCTTTCCAGTC
GGGAAACCTGTCGTGCCAGCTGCATTAATGAATCGGCCAACGCGCGGGGAGAGGCGGTTTGCGTATTGGG
CGCTCTTCCGCTTCCTCGCTCACTGACTCGCTGCGCTCGGTCGTTCGGCTGCGGCGAGCGGTATCAGCTC
ACTCAAAGGCGGTAATACGGTTATCCACAGAATCAGGGGATAACGCAGGAAAGAACATGTGAGCAAAAGG
CCAGCAAAAGGCCAGGAACCGTAAAAAGGCCGCGTTGCTGGCGTTTTTCCATAGGCTCCGCCCCCCTGAC
GAGCATCACAAAAATCGACGCTCAAGTCAGAGGTGGCGAAACCCGACAGGACTATAAAGATACCAGGCGT
TTCCCCCTGGAAGCTCCCTCGTGCGCTCTCCTGTTCCGACCCTGCCGCTTACCGGATACCTGTCCGCCTT
TCTCCCTTCGGGAAGCGTGGCGCTTTCTCATAGCTCACGCTGTAGGTATCTCAGTTCGGTGTAGGTCGTT
CGCTCCAAGCTGGGCTGTGTGCACGAACCCCCCGTTCAGCCCGACCGCTGCGCCTTATCCGGTAACTATC
GTCTTGAGTCCAACCCGGTAAGACACGACTTATCGCCACTGGCAGCAGCCACTGGTAACAGGATTAGCAG
AGCGAGGTATGTAGGCGGTGCTACAGAGTTCTTGAAGTGGTGGCCTAACTACGGCTACACTAGAAGAACA
GTATTTGGTATCTGCGCTCTGCTGAAGCCAGTTACCTTCGGAAAAAGAGTTGGTAGCTCTTGATCCGGCA
AACAAACCACCGCTGGTAGCGGTGGTTTTTTTGTTTGCAAGCAGCAGATTACGCGCAGAAAAAAAGGATC
TCAAGAAGATCCTTTGATCTTTTCTACGGGGTCTGACGCTCAGTGGAACGAAAACTCACGTTAAGGGATT
TTGGTCATGAGATTATCAAAAAGGATCTTCACCTAGATCCTTTTAAATTAAAAATGAAGTTTTAAATCAA
TCTAAAGTATATATGAGTAAACTTGGTCTGACAGTTACCAATGCTTAATCAGTGAGGCACCTATCTCAGC
GATCTGTCTATTTCGTTCATCCATAGTTGCCTGACTCCCCGTCGTGTAGATAACTACGATACGGGAGGGC
TTACCATCTGGCCCCAGTGCTGCAATGATACCGCGAGACCCACGCTCACCGGCTCCAGATTTATCAGCAA
TAAACCAGCCAGCCGGAAGGGCCGAGCGCAGAAGTGGTCCTGCAACTTTATCCGCCTCCATCCAGTCTAT
TAATTGTTGCCGGGAAGCTAGAGTAAGTAGTTCGCCAGTTAATAGTTTGCGCAACGTTGTTGCCATTGCT
ACAGGCATCGTGGTGTCACGCTCGTCGTTTGGTATGGCTTCATTCAGCTCCGGTTCCCAACGATCAAGGC
GAGTTACATGATCCCCCATGTTGTGCAAAAAAGCGGTTAGCTCCTTCGGTCCTCCGATCGTTGTCAGAAG
TAAGTTGGCCGCAGTGTTATCACTCATGGTTATGGCAGCACTGCATAATTCTCTTACTGTCATGCCATCC
GTAAGATGCTTTTCTGTGACTGGTGAGTACTCAACCAAGTCATTCTGAGAATAGTGTATGCGGCGACCGA
GTTGCTCTTGCCCGGCGTCAATACGGGATAATACCGCGCCACATAGCAGAACTTTAAAAGTGCTCATCAT
TGGAAAACGTTCTTCGGGGCGAAAACTCTCAAGGATCTTACCGCTGTTGAGATCCAGTTCGATGTAACCC
ACTCGTGCACCCAACTGATCTTCAGCATCTTTTACTTTCACCAGCGTTTCTGGGTGAGCAAAAACAGGAA
GGCAAAATGCCGCAAAAAAGGGAATAAGGGCGACACGGAAATGTTGAATACTCATACTCTTCCTTTTTCA
ATATTATTGAAGCATTTATCAGGGTTATTGTCTCATGAGCGGATACATATTTGAATGTATTTAGAAAAAT
AAACAAATAGGGGTTCCGCGCACATTTCCCCGAAAAGTGCCACCTG
[124 nt withheld, positions 5017-5140]
C
[91 nt withheld, positions 5142-5232]
A
[49 nt withheld, positions 5234-5282]
CCTTTGACGTTGGAGTCCACGTTCTTT
[37 nt withheld, positions 5310-5346]
ACCCTATCTCGGTCTATTCTTTTGATTTATAAGGGATTTTGCCGATTTCGGCCTATTGGTTAAAAAATGA
GCTGATTTAACAAAAATTTAACGCGAATTTTAACAAAATATTAACGCTTACAATTTCCATTCGCCA
